Addgene plasmid #246044: CMV_AcrIIA5_AsLOV2-N77
Purpose: Expression of AcrIIA5-AsLOV2 hybrid in mammalian cells; insertion before N77; enables optogenetic control of SauCas9
Depositing lab: Dominik Niopek. Depositing organization: Universitaet Heidelberg. Publication: A versatile anti-CRISPR platform for opto- and chemogenetic control of CRISPR-Cas9 and Cas12 across a wide range of orthologs. Brenker L, Aschenbrenner S, Bubeck F, Staykov K, Gebhardt C, Wolf B, Jendrusch M, Kroll AS, Becker J, Ambiel I, Fackler OT, Grimm D, Mathony J, Niopek D. Nucleic Acids Res. 2025 Jul 19;53(14):gkaf752. doi: 10.1093/nar/gkaf752. PubMed 40794863.
Backbone
  Vector backbone: pcDNA3.1
  Vector type: Mammalian Expression, CRISPR, Synthetic Biology
Growth in bacteria
  Bacterial resistance: Ampicillin, 100 μg/mL
  Growth temperature: 37°C
  Growth strain: DH5alpha
  Copy number: High Copy
Gene/Insert
  Gene/Insert name: AcrIIA5_AsLOV2-N77
  Species: Synthetic
  Cloning method: Golden Gate
Terms and licenses: Academic/Nonprofit Terms; Industry Terms: Not Available to Industry
How to cite: CMV_AcrIIA5_AsLOV2-N77 was a gift from Dominik Niopek (Addgene plasmid # 246044 ; http://n2t.net/addgene:246044 ; RRID:Addgene_246044)
