[The description below was written by a language model from this plasmid's Addgene catalogue record and pLannotate feature annotations shown in this document.]
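Description:
CMV_AcrIIA5_AsLOV2-N77 is a pcDNA3.1-based mammalian expression plasmid of about 6.3 kb that encodes a light-switchable anti-CRISPR protein. It is maintained in E. coli at high copy through a ColE1/pUC-type origin and selected with ampicillin via the β-lactamase gene and its native promoter. The backbone also carries an f1 phage origin and an SV40 early promoter driving NeoR/KanR with an SV40 polyadenylation signal, which would permit G418 selection of transfected mammalian cells. Short annotated fragments (bom, lac promoter/operator, lacI, ble, a truncated HIV-1 LTR match) appear to be backbone remnants or partial homology hits rather than functional parts.

The payload sits between the CMV immediate-early enhancer/promoter and the bovine growth hormone poly(A) signal, with a T7 promoter just upstream of the coding region. The synthetic insert, assembled by Golden Gate cloning, is a hybrid in which the AsLOV2 photosensory domain is inserted into the anti-CRISPR protein AcrIIA5 immediately before residue N77. The automated annotation does not label AcrIIA5 or AsLOV2 directly. Its only hit inside the open reading frame is "miniSOG", a flavin-binding protein engineered from a plant phototropin LOV2 domain, so this hit most likely reflects homology to the AsLOV2 segment rather than a fluorescent reporter.

LOV2 domains undergo a blue-light-induced conformational change, and embedding one within the inhibitor makes Acr activity light-dependent. According to the record, the construct is used for optogenetic control of SauCas9 in mammalian cells. The Cas9 and guide RNA are not encoded on this plasmid and would have to be supplied separately.
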