Features (pLannotate 1.2.2; 20 found; start..end, strand, type, name):
     17..69      -  misc_feature   bom (fragment): basis of mobility region from pBR322
    224..603     +  enhancer       CMV enhancer: human cytomegalovirus immediate early enhancer
    604..807     +  promoter       CMV promoter: human cytomegalovirus (CMV) immediate early promoter
    803..836     +  LTR            5' LTR (truncated) (fragment): truncated 5' long terminal repeat (LTR) from HIV-1
    852..870     +  promoter       T7 promoter: promoter for bacteriophage T7 RNA polymerase
   1139..1456    +  CDS            miniSOG: miniSOG is a basic (constitutively fluorescent) cyan fluorescent protein published in 2011, derived from Arabidopsis thaliana. It requires the cofactor flavin for fluorescence.
   1848..2072    +  polyA_signal   bGH poly(A) signal: bovine growth hormone polyadenylation signal
   2076..2097    +  promoter       SV40 promoter (fragment): SV40 enhancer and early promoter
   2118..2546    +  rep_origin     f1 ori (sequence partly withheld): f1 bacteriophage origin of replication; arrow indicates direction of (+) strand synthesis
   2560..2889    +  promoter       SV40 promoter: SV40 enhancer and early promoter
   2956..3750    +  CDS            NeoR/KanR: aminoglycoside phosphotransferase from Tn5; aph(3')-II (or nptII); confers resistance to neomycin, kanamycin, and G418 (Geneticin®)
   3771..3929    +  CDS            ble (fragment): BLE_KLEPN - Experimental evidence at protein level: Swiss-Prot protein existence level 1. Binding protein with a strong affinity to the bleomycin family of antibiotics. Binds to CL990; an antimitotic-antibiotic compound. From Klebsiella pneumoniae.
   3924..4045    +  polyA_signal   SV40 poly(A) signal: SV40 polyadenylation signal
   4118..4134    -  protein_bind   lac operator: The lac repressor binds to the lac operator to inhibit transcription in E. coli. This inhibition can be relieved by adding lactose or isopropyl-β-D-thiogalactopyranoside (IPTG). lac repressor encoded by lacI
   4142..4172    -  promoter       lac promoter: promoter for the E. coli lac operon
   4187..4208    -  protein_bind   CAP binding site: CAP binding activates transcription in the presence of cAMP. E. coli catabolite activator protein
   4221..4313    -  CDS            lacI (fragment): lac repressor; lacI; The lac repressor binds to the lac operator to inhibit transcription in E. coli. This inhibition can be relieved by adding lactose or isopropyl-β-D-thiogalactopyranoside (IPTG).
   4496..5084    -  rep_origin     ori: high-copy-number ColE1/pMB1/pBR322/pUC origin of replication
   5255..6115    -  CDS            AmpR: β-lactamase; bla; confers resistance to ampicillin, carbenicillin, and related antibiotics
   6116..6220    -  promoter       AmpR promoter: bla
>Addgene plasmid #246044 | CMV_AcrIIA5_AsLOV2-N77 | addgene full sequence | sequence record 495334 | Addgene NGS Result
AGATCTCCCGATCCCCTATGGTGCACTCTCAGTACAATCTGCTCTGATGCCGCATAGTTAAGCCAGTATC
TGCTCCCTGCTTGTGTGTTGGAGGTCGCTGAGTAGTGCGCGAGCAAAATTTAAGCTACAACAAGGCAAGG
CTTGACCGACAATTGCATGAAGAATCTGCTTAGGGTTAGGCGTTTTGCGCTGCTTCGCGATGTACGGGCC
AGATATACGCGTTGACATTGATTATTGACTAGTTATTAATAGTAATCAATTACGGGGTCATTAGTTCATA
GCCCATATATGGAGTTCCGCGTTACATAACTTACGGTAAATGGCCCGCCTGGCTGACCGCCCAACGACCC
CCGCCCATTGACGTCAATAATGACGTATGTTCCCATAGTAACGCCAATAGGGACTTTCCATTGACGTCAA
TGGGTGGAGTATTTACGGTAAACTGCCCACTTGGCAGTACATCAAGTGTATCATATGCCAAGTACGCCCC
CTATTGACGTCAATGACGGTAAATGGCCCGCCTGGCATTATGCCCAGTACATGACCTTATGGGACTTTCC
TACTTGGCAGTACATCTACGTATTAGTCATCGCTATTACCATGGTGATGCGGTTTTGGCAGTACATCAAT
GGGCGTGGATAGCGGTTTGACTCACGGGGATTTCCAAGTCTCCACCCCATTGACGTCAATGGGAGTTTGT
TTTGGCACCAAAATCAACGGGACTTTCCAAAATGTCGTAACAACTCCGCCCCATTGACGCAAATGGGCGG
TAGGCGTGTACGGTGGGAGGTCTATATAAGCAGAGCTCTCTGGCTAACTAGAGAACCCACTGCTTACTGG
CTTATCGAAATTAATACGACTCACTATAGGGAGACCCAAGCTGGCTAGCATGGCATACGGTAAAAGCCGA
TATAACTCTTACCGGAAACGAAATTTTAGTATCAGTGACAACCAGAGAAGAGAATACGCCAAAAAAATGA
AGGAATTGGAGCAAGCGTTTGAGAATTTGGACGGGTGGTACCTCTCATCCATGAAGGATAGCGCCTACAA
AGACTTCGGAAAGTACGAGATAAGACTGTCAAACCACAGTGCAGACAATAGGTATCACGACCTTGAACTT
GCTACAACTTTGGAGCGGATTGAGAAGAATTTCGTCATAACTGATCCCAGGTTGCCTGATAATCCTATAA
TATTCGCCTCCGATAGTTTTCTTCAACTTACGGAGTACTCCAGAGAGGAGATACTGGGAAGGAATTGCAG
ATTCCTCCAAGGTCCAGAAACTGATAGAGCTACTGTGAGGAAGATACGGGATGCCATTGACAATCAAACT
GAAGTGACAGTGCAACTTATCAATTACACCAAGTCAGGGAAAAAATTCTGGAACCTGTTCCATTTGCAAC
CCATGAGGGACCAAAAGGGCGATGTGCAATATTTCATAGGCGTTCAACTTGATGGTACTGAACACGTCAG
AGATGCGGCGGAGCGAGAAGGAGTGATGCTGATTAAGAAAACAGCAGAGAATATCGACGAAGCGGCGAAA
GAGCTGAATGGTCGCCTTATCGTTAATGTAAAGGCTTCAAAACTTAATTTCGTTGATATTATAGAGAACA
AGCTGGGCAAAATTATTGAGAAGATCGATACGCTTGATTTGGATAAGTACAGATTCATTAACGCTACTAA
ACTGGAAAGGGATATAAAATGTTACTATAAGGGGTATAAAACAAAAAAGGATGTTATCTGACTCGAGCGG
CCGCCACTGTGCTGGATATCTGCAGAATTCCACCACACTGGACTAGTGGATCCGAGCTCGGTACCAAGCT
TAAGTTTAAACCGCTGATCAGCCTCGACTGTGCCTTCTAGTTGCCAGCCATCTGTTGTTTGCCCCTCCCC
CGTGCCTTCCTTGACCCTGGAAGGTGCCACTCCCACTGTCCTTTCCTAATAAAATGAGGAAATTGCATCG
CATTGTCTGAGTAGGTGTCATTCTATTCTGGGGGGTGGGGTGGGGCAGGACAGCAAGGGGGAGGATTGGG
AAGACAATAGCAGGCATGCTGGGGATGCGGTGGGCTCTATGGCTTCTGAGGCGGAAAGAACCAGCTGGGG
CTCTAGGGGGTATCCCC
[124 nt withheld, positions 2118-2241]
C
[91 nt withheld, positions 2243-2333]
A
[49 nt withheld, positions 2335-2383]
CCTTTGACGTTGGAGTCCACGTTCTTT
[37 nt withheld, positions 2411-2447]
ACCCTATCTCGGTCTATTCTTTTGATTTATAAGGGATTTTGCCGATTTCGGCCTATTGGTTAAAAAATGA
GCTGATTTAACAAAAATTTAACGCGAATTAATTCTGTGGAATGTGTGTCAGTTAGGGTGTGGAAAGTCCC
CAGGCTCCCCAGCAGGCAGAAGTATGCAAAGCATGCATCTCAATTAGTCAGCAACCAGGTGTGGAAAGTC
CCCAGGCTCCCCAGCAGGCAGAAGTATGCAAAGCATGCATCTCAATTAGTCAGCAACCATAGTCCCGCCC
CTAACTCCGCCCATCCCGCCCCTAACTCCGCCCAGTTCCGCCCATTCTCCGCCCCATGGCTGACTAATTT
TTTTTATTTATGCAGAGGCCGAGGCCGCCTCTGCCTCTGAGCTATTCCAGAAGTAGTGAGGAGGCTTTTT
TGGAGGCCTAGGCTTTTGCAAAAAGCTCCCGGGAGCTTGTATATCCATTTTCGGATCTGATCAAGAGACA
GGATGAGGATCGTTTCGCATGATTGAACAAGATGGATTGCACGCAGGTTCTCCGGCCGCTTGGGTGGAGA
GGCTATTCGGCTATGACTGGGCACAACAGACAATCGGCTGCTCTGATGCCGCCGTGTTCCGGCTGTCAGC
GCAGGGGCGCCCGGTTCTTTTTGTCAAGACCGACCTGTCCGGTGCCCTGAATGAACTGCAGGACGAGGCA
GCGCGGCTATCGTGACTGGCCACGACGGGCGTTCCTTGCGCAGCTGTGCTCGACGTTGTCACTGAAGCGG
GAAGGGACTGGCTGCTATTGGGCGAAGTGCCGGGGCAGGATCTCCTGTCATCTCACCTTGCTCCTGCCGA
GAAAGTATCCATCATGGCTGATGCAATGCGGCGGCTGCATACGCTTGATCCGGCTACCTGCCCATTCGAC
CACCAAGCGAAACATCGCATCGAGCGAGCACGTACTCGGATGGAAGCCGGTCTTGTCGATCAGGATGATC
TGGACGAAGAGCATCAGGGGCTCGCGCCAGCCGAACTGTTCGCCAGGCTCAAGGCGCGCATGCCCGACGG
CGAGGATCTCGTCGTGACCCATGGCGATGCCTGCTTGCCGAATATCATGGTGGAAAATGGCCGCTTTTCT
GGATTCATCGACTGTGGCCGGCTGGGTGTGGCGGACCGCTATCAGGACATAGCGTTGGCTACCCGTGATA
TTGCTGAAGAGCTTGGCGGCGAATGGGCTGACCGCTTCCTCGTGCTTTACGGTATCGCCGCTCCCGATTC
GCAGCGCATCGCCTTCTATCGCCTTCTTGACGAGTTCTTCTGAGCGGGACTCTGGGGTTCGAAATGACCG
ACCAAGCGACGCCCAACCTGCCATCACGAGATTTCGATTCCACCGCCGCCTTCTATGAAAGGTTGGGCTT
CGGAATCGTTTTCCGGGACGCCGGCTGGATGATCCTCCAGCGCGGGGATCTCATGCTGGAGTTCTTCGCC
CACCCCAACTTGTTTATTGCAGCTTATAATGGTTACAAATAAAGCAATAGCATCACAAATTTCACAAATA
AAGCATTTTTTTCACTGCATTCTAGTTGTGGTTTGTCCAAACTCATCAATGTATCTTATCATGTCTGTAT
ACCGTCGACCTCTAGCTAGAGCTTGGCGTAATCATGGTCATAGCTGTTTCCTGTGTGAAATTGTTATCCG
CTCACAATTCCACACAACATGCGAGCCGGAAGCATAAAGTGTAAAGCCTGGGGTGCCTAATGAGTGAGCT
AACTCACATTAATTGCGTTGCGCTCACTGCCCGCTTTCCAGTCGGGAAACCTGTCGTGCCAGCTGCATTA
ATGAATCGGCCAACGCGCGGGGAGAGGCGGTTTGCGTATTGGGCGCTCTTCCGCTTCCTCGCTCACTGAC
TCGCTGCGCTCGGTCGTTCGGCTGCGGCGAGCGGTATCAGCTCACTCAAAGGCGGTAATACGGTTATCCA
CAGAATCAGGGGATAACGCAGGAAAGAACATGTGAGCAAAAGGCCAGCAAAAGGCCAGGAACCGTAAAAA
GGCCGCGTTGCTGGCGTTTTTCCATAGGCTCCGCCCCCCTGACGAGCATCACAAAAATCGACGCTCAAGT
CAGAGGTGGCGAAACCCGACAGGACTATAAAGATACCAGGCGTTTCCCCCTGGAAGCTCCCTCGTGCGCT
CTCCTGTTCCGACCCTGCCGCTTACCGGATACCTGTCCGCCTTTCTCCCTTCGGGAAGCGTGGCGCTTTC
TCATAGCTCACGCTGTAGGTATCTCAGTTCGGTGTAGGTCGTTCGCTCCAAGCTGGGCTGTGTGCACGAA
CCCCCCGTTCAGCCCGACCGCTGCGCCTTATCCGGTAACTATCGTCTTGAGTCCAACCCGGTAAGACACG
ACTTATCGCCACTGGCAGCAGCCACTGGTAACAGGATTAGCAGAGCGAGGTATGTAGGCGGTGCTACAGA
GTTCTTGAAGTGGTGGCCTAACTACGGCTACACTAGAAGAACAGTATTTGGTATCTGCGCTCTGCTGAAG
CCAGTTACCTTCGGAAAAAGAGTTGGTAGCTCTTGATCCGGCAAACAAACCACCGCTGGTAGCGGTGGTT
TTTTTGTTTGCAAGCAGCAGATTACGCGCAGAAAAAAAGGATCTCAAGAAGATCCTTTGATCTTTTCTAC
GGGGTCTGACGCTCAGTGGAACGAAAACTCACGTTAAGGGATTTTGGTCATGAGATTATCAAAAAGGATC
TTCACCTAGATCCTTTTAAATTAAAAATGAAGTTTTAAATCAATCTAAAGTATATATGAGTAAACTTGGT
CTGACAGTTACCAATGCTTAATCAGTGAGGCACCTATCTCAGCGATCTGTCTATTTCGTTCATCCATAGT
TGCCTGACTCCCCGTCGTGTAGATAACTACGATACGGGAGGGCTTACCATCTGGCCCCAGTGCTGCAATG
ATACCGCGAGACCCACGCTCACCGGCTCCAGATTTATCAGCAATAAACCAGCCAGCCGGAAGGGCCGAGC
GCAGAAGTGGTCCTGCAACTTTATCCGCCTCCATCCAGTCTATTAATTGTTGCCGGGAAGCTAGAGTAAG
TAGTTCGCCAGTTAATAGTTTGCGCAACGTTGTTGCCATTGCTACAGGCATCGTGGTGTCACGCTCGTCG
TTTGGTATGGCTTCATTCAGCTCCGGTTCCCAACGATCAAGGCGAGTTACATGATCCCCCATGTTGTGCA
AAAAAGCGGTTAGCTCCTTCGGTCCTCCGATCGTTGTCAGAAGTAAGTTGGCCGCAGTGTTATCACTCAT
GGTTATGGCAGCACTGCATAATTCTCTTACTGTCATGCCATCCGTAAGATGCTTTTCTGTGACTGGTGAG
TACTCAACCAAGTCATTCTGAGAATAGTGTATGCGGCGACCGAGTTGCTCTTGCCCGGCGTCAATACGGG
ATAATACCGCGCCACATAGCAGAACTTTAAAAGTGCTCATCATTGGAAAACGTTCTTCGGGGCGAAAACT
CTCAAGGATCTTACCGCTGTTGAGATCCAGTTCGATGTAACCCACTCGTGCACCCAACTGATCTTCAGCA
TCTTTTACTTTCACCAGCGTTTCTGGGTGAGCAAAAACAGGAAGGCAAAATGCCGCAAAAAAGGGAATAA
GGGCGACACGGAAATGTTGAATACTCATACTCTTCCTTTTTCAATATTATTGAAGCATTTATCAGGGTTA
TTGTCTCATGAGCGGATACATATTTGAATGTATTTAGAAAAATAAACAAATAGGGGTTCCGCGCACATTT
CCCCGAAAAGTGCCACCTGACGTCGACGGATCGGG
